>Addgene plasmid #57496 | mEos4a-Keratin-17 | addgene full sequence | sequence record 210809 | Addgene NGS Result
CATGTTCTTTCCTGCGTTATCCCCTGATTCTGTGGATAACCGTATTACCGCCATGCATTAGTTATTAATA
GTAATCAATTACGGGGTCATTAGTTCATAGCCCATATATGGAGTTCCGCGTTACATAACTTACGGTAAAT
GGCCCGCCTGGCTGACCGCCCAACGACCCCCGCCCATTGACGTCAATAATGACGTATGTTCCCATAGTAA
CGCCAATAGGGACTTTCCATTGACGTCAATGGGTGGAGTATTTACGGTAAACTGCCCACTTGGCAGTACA
TCAAGTGTATCATATGCCAAGTACGCCCCCTATTGACGTCAATGACGGTAAATGGCCCGCCTGGCATTAT
GCCCAGTACATGACCTTATGGGACTTTCCTACTTGGCAGTACATCTACGTATTAGTCATCGCTATTACCA
TGGTGATGCGGTTTTGGCAGTACATCAATGGGCGTGGATAGCGGTTTGACTCACGGGGATTTCCAAGTCT
CCACCCCATTGACGTCAATGGGAGTTTGTTTTGGCACCAAAATCAACGGGACTTTCCAAAATGTCGTAAC
AACTCCGCCCCATTGACGCAAATGGGCGGTAGGCGTGTACGGTGGGAGGTCTATATAAGCAGAGCTGGTT
TAGTGAACCGTCAGATCCGCTAGCACCATGAGCTTCACCACTCGCTCCACCTTCTCCACCAACTACCGGT
CCCTGGGCTCTGTCCAGGCGCCCAGCTACGGCGCCCGGCCGGTCAGCAGCGCGGCCAGCGTCTATGCAGG
CGCTGGGGGCTCTGGTTCCCGGATCTCCGTGTCCCGCTCCACCAGCTTCAGGGGCGGCATGGGGTCCGGG
GGCCTGGCCACCGGGATAGCCGGGGGTCTGGCAGGAATGGGAGGCATCCAGAACGAGAAGGAGACCATGC
AAAGCCTGAACGACCGCCTGGCCTCTTACCTGGACAGAGTGAGGAGCCTGGAGACCGAGAACCGGAGGCT
GGAGAGCAAAATCCGGGAGCACTTGGAGAAGAAGGGACCCCAGGTCAGAGACTGGAGCCATTACTTCAAG
ATCATCGAGGACCTGAGGGCTCAGATCTTCGCAAATACTGTGGACAATGCCCGCATCGTTCTGCAGATTG
ACAATGCCCGTCTTGCTGCTGATGACTTTAGAGTCAAGTATGAGACAGAGCTGGCCATGCGCCAGTCTGT
GGAGAACGACATCCATGGGCTCCGCAAGGTCATTGATGACACCAATATCACACGACTGCAGCTGGAGACA
GAGATCGAGGCTCTCAAGGAGGAGCTGCTCTTCATGAAGAAGAACCACGAAGAGGAAGTAAAAGGCCTAC
AAGCCCAGATTGCCAGCTCTGGGTTGACCGTGGAGGTAGATGCCCCCAAATCTCAGGACCTCGCCAAGAT
CATGGCAGACATCCGGGCCCAATATGACGAGCTGGCTCGGAAGAACCGAGAGGAGCTAGACAAGTACTGG
TCTCAGCAGATTGAGGAGAGCACCACAGTGCTCACCACACAGTCTGCTGAGGTTGGAGCTGCTGAGACGA
CGCTCACAGAGCTGAGACGTACAGTCCAGTCCTTGGAGATCGACCTGGACTCCATGAGAAATCTGAAGGC
CAGCTTGGAGAACAGCCTGAGGGAGGTGGAGGCCCGCTACGCCCTACAGATGGAGCAGCTCAACGGGATC
CTGCTGCACCTTGAGTCAGAGCTGGCACAGACCCGGGCAGAGGGACAGCGCCAGGCCCAGGAGTATGAGG
CCCTGCTGAACATCAAGGTCAAGCTGGAGGCTGAGATCGCCACCTACCGCCGCCTGCTGGAAGATGGCGA
GGACTTTAATCTTGGTGATGCCTTGGACAGCAGCAACTCCATGCAAACCATCCAAAAGACCACCACCCGC
CGGATAGTGGATGGCAAAGTGGTGTCTGAGACCAATGACACCAAAGTTCTGAGGCATCGAATTCTGCAGT
CGACGGTACCGCGGGCCCGGGATCCACCGGTCGCCACCATGGTGAGTGCGATTAAGCCAGACATGAGGAT
CAAACTCCGTATGGAAGGCAACGTAAACGGGCACCACTTTGTGATCGACGGAGATGGTACAGGCAAGCCT
TATGAGGGAAAACAGACCATGGATCTTGAAGTCAAAGAGGGCGGACCTCTGCCTTTTGCCTTTGATATCC
TGACCACTGCATTCCATTACGGCAACAGGGTATTCGTTAAATATCCAGACAACATACAAGACTATTTTAA
GCAGTCGTTTCCTAAGGGGTATTCGTGGGAACGAAGCTTGACTTTCGAAGACGGGGGCATTTGCTATGCC
AGAAACGACATAACAATGGAAGGGGACACTTTCTATAATAAAGTTCGATTTTATGGTACCAACTTTCCCG
CCAATGGTCCAGTTATGCAGAAGAAGACGCTGAAATGGGAGCCCTCCACTGAGAAAATGTATGTGCGTGA
TGGAGTGCTGACGGGTGATATTCATATGGCTTTGTTGCTTGAAGGAAATGCCCATTACCGATGTGACTTC
AGAACTACTTACAAAGCTAAGGAGAAGGGTGTCAAGTTACCAGGCTACCACTTTGTGGACCACGCCATTG
AGATTTTAAGCCATGACAAAGATTACAACAAGGTTAAGCTGTATGAGCATGCTGTTGCTCATTCTGGATT
GCCTGACAATGCCAGACGATAAGCGGCCGCGACTCTAGATCATAATCAGCCATACCACATTTGTAGAGGT
TTTACTTGCTTTAAAAAACCTCCCACACCTCCCCCTGAACCTGAAACATAAAATGAATGCAATTGTTGTT
GTTAACTTGTTTATTGCAGCTTATAATGGTTACAAATAAAGCAATAGCATCACAAATTTCACAAATAAAG
CATTTTTTTCACTGCATTCTAGTTGTGGTTTGTCCAAACTCATCAATGTATCTTAAGGCGTAAATTGTAA
GCGTTAATATTTTGTTAAAATTCGCGTTAAATTTTTGTTAAATCAGCTCATTTTTTAACCAATAGGCCGA
AATCGGCAAAATCCCTTATAAATCAAAAGAATAGACCGAGATAGGGT
[37 nt withheld, positions 3058-3094]
AAAGAACGTGGACTCCAACGTCAAAGG
[49 nt withheld, positions 3122-3170]
T
[91 nt withheld, positions 3172-3262]
G
[124 nt withheld, positions 3264-3387]
CAGGTGGCACTTTTCGGGGAAATGTGCGCGGAACCCCTATTTGTTTATTTTTCTAAATACATTCAAATAT
GTATCCGCTCATGAGACAATAACCCTGATAAATGCTTCAATAATATTGAAAAAGGAAGAGTCCTGAGGCG
GAAAGAACCAGCTGTGGAATGTGTGTCAGTTAGGGTGTGGAAAGTCCCCAGGCTCCCCAGCAGGCAGAAG
TATGCAAAGCATGCATCTCAATTAGTCAGCAACCAGGTGTGGAAAGTCCCCAGGCTCCCCAGCAGGCAGA
AGTATGCAAAGCATGCATCTCAATTAGTCAGCAACCATAGTCCCGCCCCTAACTCCGCCCATCCCGCCCC
TAACTCCGCCCAGTTCCGCCCATTCTCCGCCCCATGGCTGACTAATTTTTTTTATTTATGCAGAGGCCGA
GGCCGCCTCGGCCTCTGAGCTATTCCAGAAGTAGTGAGGAGGCTTTTTTGGAGGCCTAGGCTTTTGCAAA
GATCGATCAAGAGACAGGATGAGGATCGTTTCGCATGATTGAACAAGATGGATTGCACGCAGGTTCTCCG
GCCGCTTGGGTGGAGAGGCTATTCGGCTATGACTGGGCACAACAGACAATCGGCTGCTCTGATGCCGCCG
TGTTCCGGCTGTCAGCGCAGGGGCGCCCGGTTCTTTTTGTCAAGACCGACCTGTCCGGTGCCCTGAATGA
ACTGCAAGACGAGGCAGCGCGGCTATCGTGGCTGGCCACGACGGGCGTTCCTTGCGCAGCTGTGCTCGAC
GTTGTCACTGAAGCGGGAAGGGACTGGCTGCTATTGGGCGAAGTGCCGGGGCAGGATCTCCTGTCATCTC
ACCTTGCTCCTGCCGAGAAAGTATCCATCATGGCTGATGCAATGCGGCGGCTGCATACGCTTGATCCGGC
TACCTGCCCATTCGACCACCAAGCGAAACATCGCATCGAGCGAGCACGTACTCGGATGGAAGCCGGTCTT
GTCGATCAGGATGATCTGGACGAAGAGCATCAGGGGCTCGCGCCAGCCGAACTGTTCGCCAGGCTCAAGG
CGAGCATGCCCGACGGCGAGGATCTCGTCGTGACCCATGGCGATGCCTGCTTGCCGAATATCATGGTGGA
AAATGGCCGCTTTTCTGGATTCATCGACTGTGGCCGGCTGGGTGTGGCGGACCGCTATCAGGACATAGCG
TTGGCTACCCGTGATATTGCTGAAGAGCTTGGCGGCGAATGGGCTGACCGCTTCCTCGTGCTTTACGGTA
TCGCCGCTCCCGATTCGCAGCGCATCGCCTTCTATCGCCTTCTTGACGAGTTCTTCTGAGCGGGACTCTG
GGGTTCGAAATGACCGACCAAGCGACGCCCAACCTGCCATCACGAGATTTCGATTCCACCGCCGCCTTCT
ATGAAAGGTTGGGCTTCGGAATCGTTTTCCGGGACGCCGGCTGGATGATCCTCCAGCGCGGGGATCTCAT
GCTGGAGTTCTTCGCCCACCCTAGGGGGAGGCTAACTGAAACACGGAAGGAGACAATACCGGAAGGAACC
CGCGCTATGACGGCAATAAAAAGACAGAATAAAACGCACGGTGTTGGGTCGTTTGTTCATAAACGCGGGG
TTCGGTCCCAGGGCTGGCACTCTGTCGATACCCCACCGAGACCCCATTGGGGCCAATACGCCCGCGTTTC
TTCCTTTTCCCCACCCCACCCCCCAAGTTCGGGTGAAGGCCCAGGGCTCGCAGCCAACGTCGGGGCGGCA
GGCCCTGCCATAGCCTCAGGTTACTCATATATACTTTAGATTGATTTAAAACTTCATTTTTAATTTAAAA
GGATCTAGGTGAAGATCCTTTTTGATAATCTCATGACCAAAATCCCTTAACGTGAGTTTTCGTTCCACTG
AGCGTCAGACCCCGTAGAAAAGATCAAAGGATCTTCTTGAGATCCTTTTTTTCTGCGCGTAATCTGCTGC
TTGCAAACAAAAAAACCACCGCTACCAGCGGTGGTTTGTTTGCCGGATCAAGAGCTACCAACTCTTTTTC
CGAAGGTAACTGGCTTCAGCAGAGCGCAGATACCAAATACTGTTCTTCTAGTGTAGCCGTAGTTAGGCCA
CCACTTCAAGAACTCTGTAGCACCGCCTACATACCTCGCTCTGCTAATCCTGTTACCAGTGGCTGCTGCC
AGTGGCGATAAGTCGTGTCTTACCGGGTTGGACTCAAGACGATAGTTACCGGATAAGGCGCAGCGGTCGG
GCTGAACGGGGGGTTCGTGCACACAGCCCAGCTTGGAGCGAACGACCTACACCGAACTGAGATACCTACA
GCGTGAGCTATGAGAAAGCGCCACGCTTCCCGAAGGGAGAAAGGCGGACAGGTATCCGGTAAGCGGCAGG
GTCGGAACAGGAGAGCGCACGAGGGAGCTTCCAGGGGGAAACGCCTGGTATCTTTATAGTCCTGTCGGGT
TTCGCCACCTCTGACTTGAGCGTCGATTTTTGTGATGCTCGTCAGGGGGGCGGAGCCTATGGAAAAACGC
CAGCAACGCGGCCTTTTTACGGTTCCTGGCCTTTTGCTGGCCTTTTGCTCA
Features (pLannotate 1.2.2; 16 found; start..end, strand, type, name):
      1..51      +  rep_origin     RSF ori (fragment): Plasmids containing the RSF 1030 origin of replication can be propagated in E. coli cells that contain additional plasmids with compatible origins.
    119..422     +  enhancer       CMV enhancer: human cytomegalovirus immediate early enhancer
    423..626     +  promoter       CMV promoter: human cytomegalovirus (CMV) immediate early promoter
    658..1947    +  CDS            KRT18: K1C18_HUMAN - Also known as CYK18. Experimental evidence at protein level: Swiss-Prot protein existence level 1. Involved in the uptake of thrombin-antithrombin complexes by hepatic cells (By similarity). When phosphorylated, plays a role in filament reorganization. Involved in the delivery of mutated CFTR to the plasma membrane. Together with KRT8, is involved in interleukin-6 (IL-6)-mediated barrier protection. From Homo sapiens (Human).
   1947..1985    +  misc_feature   MCS (fragment): multiple cloning site
   1999..2679    +  CDS            mEos4a: mEos4a is a photoconvertible red fluorescent protein published in 2015, derived from Lobophyllia hemprichii. It has moderate acid sensitivity.
   2698..2781    +  CDS            large T antigen (fragment): large T antigen from SV40 (simian virus 40)
   2804..2925    +  polyA_signal   SV40 poly(A) signal: SV40 polyadenylation signal
   2959..3387    -  rep_origin     f1 ori (sequence partly withheld): f1 bacteriophage origin of replication; arrow indicates direction of (+) strand synthesis
   3414..3518    +  promoter       AmpR promoter: bla
   3520..3877    +  promoter       SV40 promoter: SV40 enhancer and early promoter
   3912..4706    +  CDS            NeoR/KanR: aminoglycoside phosphotransferase from Tn5; aph(3')-II (or nptII); confers resistance to neomycin, kanamycin, and G418 (Geneticin®)
   4727..4879    +  CDS            ble (fragment): BLE_KLEPN - Experimental evidence at protein level: Swiss-Prot protein existence level 1. Binding protein with a strong affinity to the bleomycin family of antibiotics. Binds to CL990; an antimitotic-antibiotic compound. From Klebsiella pneumoniae.
   4938..4985    +  polyA_signal   HSV TK poly(A) signal: herpes simplex virus thymidine kinase polyadenylation signal (Cole and Stacy, 1985)
   5076..5092    -  polyA_signal   bGH poly(A) signal (fragment): bovine growth hormone polyadenylation signal
   5314..5902    +  rep_origin     ori: high-copy-number ColE1/pMB1/pBR322/pUC origin of replication
