[The description below was written by a language model from this plasmid's Addgene catalogue record and pLannotate feature annotations shown in this document.]
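Description:
mEos4a-Keratin-17 is a mammalian expression plasmid for fluorescently labelling the cytokeratin intermediate filament network. Despite its name, the record explicitly notes that the insert is human keratin 18 (KRT18), and the feature table agrees, annotating the open reading frame as KRT18; the "17" in the name should not be read as the keratin type. The insert is recorded as carrying a V282L substitution. Expression is driven by the CMV immediate early enhancer and promoter. The keratin coding sequence is followed by a short remnant of a multiple cloning site that serves as a linker and then by mEos4a, so the fluorescent protein sits at the C terminus of keratin. An SV40 polyadenylation signal terminates the transcript.

mEos4a is a green-to-red photoconvertible protein derived from a Lobophyllia hemprichii fluorescent protein. The listed excitation/emission pairs (505/516 and 569/581 nm) correspond to the unconverted and converted states. A fusion of this type is generally suited to tracking selected filament populations after photoconversion and to localization-based super-resolution imaging, although the record itself gives only the cytokeratin localization and spectral values.

The backbone carries a high-copy ColE1/pUC-type origin for propagation in E. coli and an f1 origin. A single Tn5 NeoR/KanR gene is placed behind tandem bacterial (bla) and SV40 early promoters and ends in an HSV TK polyadenylation signal, giving kanamycin resistance in bacteria and G418 selection in mammalian cells. The sequenced record is 5,958 nt. The small RSF ori, large T antigen, ble and bGH poly(A) fragments in the annotation are probably partial matches to backbone sequence rather than functional elements.
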