Addgene plasmid #57496: mEos4a-Keratin-17
Purpose: Note- This plasmid contains Keratin 18. Localization: Cytokeratin, Excitation: 505 / 569, Emission: 516 / 581
Depositing lab: Michael Davidson & Loren Looger. Depositing organization: Florida State University, Tallahassee.
Backbone
  Vector backbone: mEos4a
  Backbone size w/o insert (bp): 4750
  Vector type: Mammalian Expression
  Selectable markers: Neomycin (select with G418)
Growth in bacteria
  Bacterial resistance: Kanamycin, 50 μg/mL
  Growth temperature: 37°C
  Growth strain: DH5alpha
  Copy number: High Copy
Gene/Insert
  Gene/Insert name: Keratin (alt name: NM_199187.1)
  Species: H. sapiens (human)
  Mutation: V282L
  Entrez Gene: KRT18 (a.k.a. CK-18, CYK18, K18)
  Promoter: CMV
  Tag / fusion protein: mEos4a (C terminal on insert)
  Cloning method: Unknown
  Sequencing primers: 5′ CMV-F; 3′ SV40pA-R
Terms and licenses: Academic/Nonprofit Terms; Industry Terms
Depositor comments: . Excitation = 505 / 569; Emission = 516 / 581
How to cite: mEos4a-Keratin-17 was a gift from Michael Davidson & Loren Looger (Addgene plasmid # 57496 ; http://n2t.net/addgene:57496 ; RRID:Addgene_57496)
